Addgene plasmid #11945: pGEX-4T1 14-3-3 epsilon K49E
Depositing lab: Michael Yaffe. Depositing organization: Massachusetts Institute of Technology. Publication: 14-3-3 transits to the nucleus and participates in dynamic nucleocytoplasmic transport. Brunet A, Kanai F, Stehn J, Xu J, Sarbassova D, Frangioni JV, Dalal SN, DeCaprio JA, Greenberg ME, Yaffe MB. J Cell Biol. 2002 Mar 4. 156(5):817-28. 10.1083/jcb.200112059 PubMed 11864996.
Backbone
  Vector backbone: pGEX-4T1
  Backbone manufacturer: Amersham
  Backbone size w/o insert (bp): 4969
  Vector type: Bacterial Expression
Growth in bacteria
  Bacterial resistance: Ampicillin, 100 μg/mL
  Growth temperature: 37°C
  Growth strain: DH5alpha
  Copy number: High Copy
Gene/Insert
  Gene/Insert name: Ywhae (alt name: 14-3-3 epsilon)
  Species: R. norvegicus (rat)
  Mutation: K49E
  Entrez Gene: Ywhae (a.k.a. 14-3-3e)
  Tag / fusion protein: GST (N terminal on backbone)
  Cloning method: Restriction Enzyme; 5′ cloning site BamHI (unknown if destroyed); 3′ cloning site SmaI (unknown if destroyed)
  Sequencing primers: 5′ pGEX_5; 3′ pGEX_3
Terms and licenses: Academic/Nonprofit Terms; Industry Terms: Not Available to Industry
How to cite: pGEX-4T1 14-3-3 epsilon K49E was a gift from Michael Yaffe (Addgene plasmid # 11945 ; http://n2t.net/addgene:11945 ; RRID:Addgene_11945)
