[The description below was written by a language model from this plasmid's Addgene catalogue record.]
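Description:
pGEX-4T1 14-3-3 epsilon K49E is a bacterial expression plasmid built on the commercial pGEX-4T1 backbone (about 5 kb without insert), designed to produce a glutathione S-transferase fusion protein in E. coli. It is maintained as a high-copy plasmid under ampicillin selection. The record gives no feature table, so the regulatory elements are not listed explicitly. As a general property of the pGEX-4T series, the GST open reading frame is driven by an IPTG-inducible tac promoter with a plasmid-borne lacI repressor. A thrombin cleavage site lies between GST and the cloning region, so the tag can be removed after purification.

The insert is rat Ywhae, encoding the epsilon isoform of the 14-3-3 family of phosphoserine/phosphothreonine-binding adaptor proteins. It was cloned by restriction digestion between the BamHI and SmaI sites of the polylinker, which places GST at the N terminus of the protein. Whether these sites survived cloning is not recorded. The coding sequence carries a K49E substitution. The record does not state the functional consequence of this change, but the lysine at this position in 14-3-3 proteins is generally known to lie in the ligand-binding groove, and charge-reversal mutants of it are commonly used as binding-deficient controls.

The associated publication concerns the entry of 14-3-3 into the nucleus and its role in nucleocytoplasmic transport. The construct is therefore suited to making recombinant GST-14-3-3 epsilon mutant protein for glutathione-affinity purification, pull-down assays and in vitro binding comparisons with the wild-type protein.
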