>Addgene plasmid #11945 | pGEX-4T1 14-3-3 epsilon K49E | addgene partial sequence | sequence record 18546 | 11945 with pGEX 5'
CGGATCTGGTTCCGCGTGGATCCACCATGGATGATCGGGAGGATCTGGTGTACCAGGCGAAGCTGGCAGA
GCAGGCCGAGCGATACGACGAAATGGTGGAATCAATGAAGAAAGTAGCAGGAATGGACGTGGAGCTGACA
GTTGAAGAACGAAACCTTTTATCTGTTGCATATGAAAATGTGATTGGAGCCAGAAGAGCATCCTGGAGAA
TAATCAGCAGCATTGAACAGAAGGAAGAAAACAAGGGAGGAGAGGACAAATTAAAGATGATTCGGGAGTA
CCGGCAAATGGTTGAAACTGAGCTCAAGTTAATCTGTTGTGACATTCTGGATGTACTGGACAAGCACCTC
ATTCCAGCAGCTAACACTGGCGAGTCCAAGGTTTTCTATTATAAAATGAAAGGGGACTACCACAGGTATC
TGGCTGAGTTTGCCACAGGAAACGACAGGAAGGAGGCAGCAGAGAACAGCCTTGTGGCTTACAAAGCTGC
TAGTGACATTGCGATGACAGAACTTCCTCCAACGCACCCCATTCGTTTAGGTCTTGCTCTCAACTTTTCC
GTATTCTACTATGAAATTCTTAATTCCCCCGACCGTGCCTGCAGGTTGGCAAAAGCAGCTTTTGATGACG
CAATTGCAGAACTGGACACGCTGAGTGAAGAAAGCTATAAGGACTCCACACTCATCATGCAGCTGCTACG
TGATAACCTGACGCTGTGGACCTCAGACATGCAGG
